>Addgene plasmid #106472 | pKP112 (pRS406-GFP-ADH1t) | depositor full sequence | sequence record 201584 | pKP112 (pRS406-GFP-ADH1t) sequence 5306 bps
GACGAAAGGGCCTCGTGATACGCCTATTTTTATAGGTTAATGTCATGATAATAATGGTTTCTTAGACGTC
AGGTGGCACTTTTCGGGGAAATGTGCGCGGAACCCCTATTTGTTTATTTTTCTAAATACATTCAAATATG
TATCCGCTCATGAGACAATAACCCTGATAAATGCTTCAATAATATTGAAAAAGGAAGAGTATGAGTATTC
AACATTTCCGTGTCGCCCTTATTCCCTTTTTTGCGGCATTTTGCCTTCCTGTTTTTGCTCACCCAGAAAC
GCTGGTGAAAGTAAAAGATGCTGAAGATCAGTTGGGTGCACGAGTGGGTTACATCGAACTGGATCTCAAC
AGCGGTAAGATCCTTGAGAGTTTTCGCCCCGAAGAACGTTTTCCAATGATGAGCACTTTTAAAGTTCTGC
TATGTGGCGCGGTATTATCCCGTATTGACGCCGGGCAAGAGCAACTCGGTCGCCGCATACACTATTCTCA
GAATGACTTGGTTGAGTACTCACCAGTCACAGAAAAGCATCTTACGGATGGCATGACAGTAAGAGAATTA
TGCAGTGCTGCCATAACCATGAGTGATAACACTGCGGCCAACTTACTTCTGACAACGATCGGAGGACCGA
AGGAGCTAACCGCTTTTTTGCACAACATGGGGGATCATGTAACTCGCCTTGATCGTTGGGAACCGGAGCT
GAATGAAGCCATACCAAACGACGAGCGTGACACCACGATGCCTGTAGCAATGGCAACAACGTTGCGCAAA
CTATTAACTGGCGAACTACTTACTCTAGCTTCCCGGCAACAATTAATAGACTGGATGGAGGCGGATAAAG
TTGCAGGACCACTTCTGCGCTCGGCCCTTCCGGCTGGCTGGTTTATTGCTGATAAATCTGGAGCCGGTGA
GCGTGGGTCTCGCGGTATCATTGCAGCACTGGGGCCAGATGGTAAGCCCTCCCGTATCGTAGTTATCTAC
ACGACGGGGAGTCAGGCAACTATGGATGAACGAAATAGACAGATCGCTGAGATAGGTGCCTCACTGATTA
AGCATTGGTAACTGTCAGACCAAGTTTACTCATATATACTTTAGATTGATTTAAAACTTCATTTTTAATT
TAAAAGGATCTAGGTGAAGATCCTTTTTGATAATCTCATGACCAAAATCCCTTAACGTGAGTTTTCGTTC
CACTGAGCGTCAGACCCCGTAGAAAAGATCAAAGGATCTTCTTGAGATCCTTTTTTTCTGCGCGTAATCT
GCTGCTTGCAAACAAAAAAACCACCGCTACCAGCGGTGGTTTGTTTGCCGGATCAAGAGCTACCAACTCT
TTTTCCGAAGGTAACTGGCTTCAGCAGAGCGCAGATACCAAATACTGTCCTTCTAGTGTAGCCGTAGTTA
GGCCACCACTTCAAGAACTCTGTAGCACCGCCTACATACCTCGCTCTGCTAATCCTGTTACCAGTGGCTG
CTGCCAGTGGCGATAAGTCGTGTCTTACCGGGTTGGACTCAAGACGATAGTTACCGGATAAGGCGCAGCG
GTCGGGCTGAACGGGGGGTTCGTGCACACAGCCCAGCTTGGAGCGAACGACCTACACCGAACTGAGATAC
CTACAGCGTGAGCTATGAGAAAGCGCCACGCTTCCCGAAGGGAGAAAGGCGGACAGGTATCCGGTAAGCG
GCAGGGTCGGAACAGGAGAGCGCACGAGGGAGCTTCCAGGGGGAAACGCCTGGTATCTTTATAGTCCTGT
CGGGTTTCGCCACCTCTGACTTGAGCGTCGATTTTTGTGATGCTCGTCAGGGGGGCGGAGCCTATGGAAA
AACGCCAGCAACGCGGCCTTTTTACGGTTCCTGGCCTTTTGCTGGCCTTTTGCTCACATGTTCTTTCCTG
CGTTATCCCCTGATTCTGTGGATAACCGTATTACCGCCTTTGAGTGAGCTGATACCGCTCGCCGCAGCCG
AACGACCGAGCGCAGCGAGTCAGTGAGCGAGGAAGCGGAAGAGCGCCCAATACGCAAACCGCCTCTCCCC
GCGCGTTGGCCGATTCATTAATGCAGCTGGCACGACAGGTTTCCCGACTGGAAAGCGGGCAGTGAGCGCA
ACGCAATTAATGTGAGTTACCTCACTCATTAGGCACCCCAGGCTTTACACTTTATGCTTCCGGCTCCTAT
GTTGTGTGGAATTGTGAGCGGATAACAATTTCACACAGGAAACAGCTATGACCATGATTACGCCAAGCGC
GCAATTAACCCTCACTAAAGGGAACAAAAGCTGGAGCTCCACCGCGGTGGCGGCCGCTCTAGAACTAGTG
GATCCCCCGGGCTGCAGATGAAAGGAGAAGAACTTTTCACTGGAGTTGTCCCAATTCTTGTTGAATTAGA
TGGTGATGTTAATGGGCACAAATTTTCTGTCAGTGGAGAGGGTGAAGGTGATGCAACATACGGAAAACTT
ACCCTTAAATTTATTTGCACTACTGGAAAACTACCTGTTCCATGGCCAACACTTGTCACTACTTTCACTT
ATGGTGTTCAATGCTTTTCAAGATACCCAGATCATATGAAACGGCATGACTTTTTCAAGAGTGCCATGCC
CGAAGGTTATGTACAGGAAAGAACTATATTTTTCAAAGATGACGGGAACTACAAGACACGTGCTGAAGTC
AAGTTTGAAGGTGATACCCTTGTTAATAGAATCGAGTTAAAAGGTATTGATTTTAAAGAAGATGGAAACA
TTCTTGGACACAAATTGGAATACAACTATAACTCACACAATGTATACATCATGGCAGACAAACAAAAGAA
TGGAATCAAAGTTAACTTCAAAATTAGACACAACATTGAAGATGGAAGCGTTCAACTAGCAGACCATTAT
CAACAAAATACTCCAATTGGCGATGGCCCTGTCCTTTTACCAGACAACCATTACCTGTCCACACAATCTG
CCCTTTCGAAAGATCCCAACGAAAAGAGAGACCACATGGTCCTTCTTGAGTTTGTAACAGCTGCTGGGAT
TACACATGGCATGGATGAACTATACAAATAGGGCGCGCCACTTCTAAATAAGCGAATTTCTTATGATTTA
TGATTTTTATTATTAAATAAGTTATAAAAAAAATAAGTGTATACAAATTTTAAAGTGACTCTTAGGTTTT
AAAACGAAAATTCTTATTCTTGAGTAACTCTTTCCTGTAGGTCAGGTTGCTTTCTCAGGTATAGTATGAG
GTCGCTCTTATTGACCACACCTCTACCGGGAATTCGATATCAAGCTTATCGATACCGTCGACCTCGAGGG
GGGGCCCGGTACCCAATTCGCCCTATAGTGAGTCGTATTACGCGCGCTCACTGGCCGTCGTTTTACAACG
TCGTGACTGGGAAAACCCTGGCGTTACCCAACTTAATCGCCTTGCAGCACATCCCCCTTTCGCCAGCTGG
CGTAATAGCGAAGAGGCCCGCACCGATCGCCCTTCCCAACAGTTGCGCAGCCTGAATGGCGAATGGCGCG
[124 nt withheld, positions 3501-3624]
C
[91 nt withheld, positions 3626-3716]
A
[49 nt withheld, positions 3718-3766]
CCTTTGACGTTGGAGTCCACGTTCTTT
[37 nt withheld, positions 3794-3830]
ACCCTATCTCGGTCTATTCTTTTGATTTATAAGGGATTTTGCCGATTTCGGCCTATTGGTTAAAAAATGA
GCTGATTTAACAAAAATTTAACGCGAATTTTAACAAAATATTAACGTTTACAATTTCCTGATGCGGTATT
TTCTCCTTACGCATCTGTGCGGTATTTCACACCGCATAGGGTAATAACTGATATAATTAAATTGAAGCTC
TAATTTGTGAGTTTAGTATACATGCATTTACTTATAATACAGTTTTTTAGTTTTGCTGGCCGCATCTTCT
CAAATATGCTTCCCAGCCTGCTTTTCTGTAACGTTCACCCTCTACCTTAGCATCCCTTCCCTTTGCAAAT
AGTCCTCTTCCAACAATAATAATGTCAGATCCTGTAGAGACCACATCATCCACGGTTCTATACTGTTGAC
CCAATGCGTCTCCCTTGTCATCTAAACCCACACCGGGTGTCATAATCAACCAATCGTAACCTTCATCTCT
TCCACCCATGTCTCTTTGAGCAATAAAGCCGATAACAAAATCTTTGTCGCTCTTCGCAATGTCAACAGTA
CCCTTAGTATATTCTCCAGTAGATAGGGAGCCCTTGCATGACAATTCTGCTAACATCAAAAGGCCTCTAG
GTTCCTTTGTTACTTCTTCTGCCGCCTGCTTCAAACCGCTAACAATACCTGGGCCCACCACACCGTGTGC
ATTCGTAATGTCTGCCCATTCTGCTATTCTGTATACACCCGCAGAGTACTGCAATTTGACTGTATTACCA
ATGTCAGCAAATTTTCTGTCTTCGAAGAGTAAAAAATTGTACTTGGCGGATAATGCCTTTAGCGGCTTAA
CTGTGCCCTCCATGGAAAAATCAGTCAAGATATCCACATGTGTTTTTAGTAAACAAATTTTGGGACCTAA
TGCTTCAACTAACTCCAGTAATTCCTTGGTGGTACGAACATCCAATGAAGCACACAAGTTTGTTTGCTTT
TCGTGCATGATATTAAATAGCTTGGCAGCAACAGGACTAGGATGAGTAGCAGCACGTTCCTTATATGTAG
CTTTCGACATGATTTATCTTCGTTTCCTGCAGGTTTTTGTTCTGTGCAGTTGGGTTAAGAATACTGGGCA
ATTTCATGTTTCTTCAACACTACATATGCGTATATATACCAATCTAAGTCTGTGCTCCTTCCTTCGTTCT
TCCTTCTGTTCGGAGATTACCGAATCAAAAAAATTTCAAAGAAACCGAAATCAAAAAAAAGAATAAAAAA
AAAATGATGAATTGAATTGAAAAGCTGTGGTATGGTGCACTCTCAGTACAATCTGCTCTGATGCCGCATA
GTTAAGCCAGCCCCGACACCCGCCAACACCCGCTGACGCGCCCTGACGGGCTTGTCTGCTCCCGGCATCC
GCTTACAGACAAGCTGTGACCGTCTCCGGGAGCTGCATGTGTCAGAGGTTTTCACCGTCATCACCGAAAC
GCGCGA
Features (pLannotate 1.2.2; 20 found; start..end, strand, type, name):
     96..200     +  promoter       AmpR promoter: bla
    201..1061    +  CDS            AmpR: β-lactamase; bla; confers resistance to ampicillin, carbenicillin, and related antibiotics
   1232..1820    +  rep_origin     ori: high-copy-number ColE1/pMB1/pBR322/pUC origin of replication
   2003..2095    +  CDS            lacI (fragment): lac repressor; lacI; The lac repressor binds to the lac operator to inhibit transcription in E. coli. This inhibition can be relieved by adding lactose or isopropyl-β-D-thiogalactopyranoside (IPTG).
   2108..2129    +  protein_bind   CAP binding site: CAP binding activates transcription in the presence of cAMP. E. coli catabolite activator protein
   2144..2174    +  promoter       lac promoter: promoter for the E. coli lac operon
   2182..2198    +  protein_bind   lac operator: The lac repressor binds to the lac operator to inhibit transcription in E. coli. This inhibition can be relieved by adding lactose or isopropyl-β-D-thiogalactopyranoside (IPTG). lac repressor encoded by lacI
   2243..2261    +  promoter       T3 promoter: promoter for bacteriophage T3 RNA polymerase
   2274..2327    +  misc_feature   MCS (fragment): pBluescript multiple cloning site
   2331..3041    +  CDS            GFP: Aequoria victoria green fluorescent protein
   3062..3249    +  terminator     ADH1 terminator: S. cerevisiae ADH1; transcription terminator for the S. cerevisiae alcohol dehydrogenase 1 (ADH1) gene
   3249..3303    +  misc_feature   MCS (fragment): pBluescript multiple cloning site
   3312..3330    -  promoter       T7 promoter: promoter for bacteriophage T7 RNA polymerase
   3338..3493    +  CDS            lacZα (fragment): LacZα fragment of β-galactosidase; lacZ fragment
   3501..3956    +  rep_origin     f1 ori (sequence partly withheld): f1 bacteriophage origin of replication; arrow indicates direction of (+) strand synthesis
   3957..4008    -  misc_feature   bom (fragment): basis of mobility region from pBR322
   4087..4890    -  CDS            URA3: orotidine-5'-phosphate decarboxylase, required for uracil biosynthesis; S. cerevisiae URA3; yeast auxotrophic marker, counterselectable with 5-fluoroorotic acid (5-FOA)
   4891..5106    -  promoter       URA3 promoter: S. cerevisiae URA3
   5121..5170    -  misc_feature   bom (fragment): basis of mobility region from pBR322
   5272..1       -  CDS            rop (fragment) (across the origin): Rop protein, which maintains plasmids at low copy number; rop
