>Addgene plasmid #106472 | pKP112 (pRS406-GFP-ADH1t) | addgene full sequence | sequence record 204908 | Addgene NGS Result
GAGGAAGCGGAAGAGCGCCCAATACGCAAACCGCCTCTCCCCGCGCGTTGGCCGATTCATTAATGCAGCT
GGCACGACAGGTTTCCCGACTGGAAAGCGGGCAGTGAGCGCAACGCAATTAATGTGAGTTAGCTCACTCA
TTAGGCACCCCAGGCTTTACACTTTATGCTTCCGGCTCGTATGTTGTGTGGAATTGTGAGCGGATAACAA
TTTCACACAGGAAACAGCTATGACCATGATTACGCCAAGCGCGCAATTAACCCTCACTAAAGGGAACAAA
AGCTGGAGCTCCACCGCGGTGGCGGCCGCTCTAGAACTAGTGGATCCCCCGGGCTGCAGATGAAAGGAGA
AGAACTTTTCACTGGAGTTGTCCCAATTCTTGTTGAATTAGATGGTGATGTTAATGGGCACAAATTTTCT
GTCAGTGGAGAGGGTGAAGGTGATGCAACATACGGAAAACTTACCCTTAAATTTATTTGCACTACTGGAA
AACTACCTGTTCCATGGCCAACACTTGTCACTACTTTCACTTATGGTGTTCAATGCTTTTCAAGATACCC
AGATCATATGAAACGGCATGACTTTTTCAAGAGTGCCATGCCCGAAGGTTATGTACAGGAAAGAACTATA
TTTTTCAAAGATGACGGGAACTACAAGACACGTGCTGAAGTCAAGTTTGAAGGTGATACCCTTGTTAATA
GAATCGAGTTAAAAGGTATTGATTTTAAAGAAGATGGAAACATTCTTGGACACAAATTGGAATACAACTA
TAACTCACACAATGTATACATCATGGCAGACAAACAAAAGAATGGAATCAAAGTTAACTTCAAAATTAGA
CACAACATTGAAGATGGAAGCGTTCAACTAGCAGACCATTATCAACAAAATACTCCAATTGGCGATGGCC
CTGTCCTTTTACCAGACAACCATTACCTGTCCACACAATCTGCCCTTTCGAAAGATCCCAACGAAAAGAG
AGACCACATGGTCCTTCTTGAGTTTGTAACAGCTGCTGGGATTACACATGGCATGGATGAACTATACAAA
TAGGGCGCGCCACTTCTAAATAAGCGAATTTCTTATGATTTATGATTTTTATTATTAAATAAGTTATAAA
AAAAATAAGTGTATACAAATTTTAAAGTGACTCTTAGGTTTTAAAACGAAAATTCTTATTCTTGAGTAAC
TCTTTCCTGTAGGTCAGGTTGCTTTCTCAGGTATAGTATGAGGTCGCTCTTATTGACCACACCTCTACCG
GGAATTCGATATCAAGCTTATCGATACCGTCGACCTCGAGGGGGGGCCCGGTACCCAATTCGCCCTATAG
TGAGTCGTATTACGCGCGCTCACTGGCCGTCGTTTTACAACGTCGTGACTGGGAAAACCCTGGCGTTACC
CAACTTAATCGCCTTGCAGCACATCCCCCTTTCGCCAGCTGGCGTAATAGCGAAGAGGCCCGCACCGATC
GCCCTTCCCAACAGTTGCGCAGCCTGAATGGCGAATGG
[124 nt withheld, positions 1509-1632]
C
[91 nt withheld, positions 1634-1724]
A
[49 nt withheld, positions 1726-1774]
CCTTTGACGTTGGAGTCCACGTTCTTT
[37 nt withheld, positions 1802-1838]
ACCCTATCTCGGTCTATTCTTTTGATTTATAAGGGATTTTGCCGATTTCGGCCTATTGGTTAAAAAATGA
GCTGATTTAACAAAAATTTAACGCGAATTTTAACAAAATATTAACGCTTACAATTTCCTGATGCGGTATT
TTCTCCTTACGCATCTGTGCGGTATTTCACACCGCATAGGGTAATAACTGATATAATTAAATTGAAGCTC
TAATTTGTGAGTTTAGTATACATGCATTTACTTATAATACAGTTTTTTAGTTTTGCTGGCCGCATCTTCT
CAAATATGCTTCCCAGCCTGCTTTTCTGTAACGTTCACCCTCTACCTTAGCATCCCTTCCCTTTGCAAAT
AGTCCTCTTCCAACAATAATAATGTCAGATCCTGTAGAGACCACATCATCCACGGTTCTATACTGTTGAC
CCAATGCGTCTCCCTTGTCATCTAAACCCACACCGGGTGTCATAATCAACCAATCGTAACCTTCATCTCT
TCCACCCATGTCTCTTTGAGCAATAAAGCCGATAACAAAATCTTTGTCGCTCTTCGCAATGTCAACAGTA
CCCTTAGTATATTCTCCAGTAGATAGGGAGCCCTTGCATGACAATTCTGCTAACATCAAAAGGCCTCTAG
GTTCCTTTGTTACTTCTTCTGCCGCCTGCTTCAAACCGCTAACAATACCTGGGCCCACCACACCGTGTGC
ATTCGTAATGTCTGCCCATTCTGCTATTCTGTATACACCCGCAGAGTACTGCAATTTGACTGTATTACCA
ATGTCAGCAAATTTTCTGTCTTCGAAGAGTAAAAAATTGTACTTGGCGGATAATGCCTTTAGCGGCTTAA
CTGTGCCCTCCATGGAAAAATCAGTCAAGATATCCACATGTGTTTTTAGTAAACAAATTTTGGGACCTAA
TGCTTCAACTAACTCCAGTAATTCCTTGGTGGTACGAACATCCAATGAAGCACACAAGTTTGTTTGCTTT
TCGTGCATGATATTAAATAGCTTGGCAGCAACAGGACTAGGATGAGTAGCAGCACGTTCCTTATATGTAG
CTTTCGACATGATTTATCTTCGTTTCCTGCAGGTTTTTGTTCTGTGCAGTTGGGTTAAGAATACTGGGCA
ATTTCATGTTTCTTCAACACTACATATGCGTATATATACCAATCTAAGTCTGTGCTCCTTCCTTCGTTCT
TCCTTCTGTTCGGAGATTACCGAATCAAAAAAATTTCAAGGAAACCGAAATCAAAAAAAAGAATAAAAAA
AAAATGATGAATTGAAAAGGTGGTATGGTGCACTCTCAGTACAATCTGCTCTGATGCCGCATAGTTAAGC
CAGCCCCGACACCCGCCAACACCCGCTGACGCGCCCTGACGGGCTTGTCTGCTCCCGGCATCCGCTTACA
GACAAGCTGTGACCGTCTCCGGGAGCTGCATGTGTCAGAGGTTTTCACCGTCATCACCGAAACGCGCGAG
ACGAAAGGGCCTCGTGATACGCCTATTTTTATAGGTTAATGTCATGATAATAATGGTTTCTTAGACGTCA
GGTGGCACTTTTCGGGGAAATGTGCGCGGAACCCCTATTTGTTTATTTTTCTAAATACATTCAAATATGT
ATCCGCTCATGAGACAATAACCCTGATAAATGCTTCAATAATATTGAAAAAGGAAGAGTATGAGTATTCA
ACATTTCCGTGTCGCCCTTATTCCCTTTTTTGCGGCATTTTGCCTTCCTGTTTTTGCTCACCCAGAAACG
CTGGTGAAAGTAAAAGATGCTGAAGATCAGTTGGGTGCACGAGTGGGTTACATCGAACTGGATCTCAACA
GCGGTAAGATCCTTGAGAGTTTTCGCCCCGAAGAACGTTTTCCAATGATGAGCACTTTTAAAGTTCTGCT
ATGTGGCGCGGTATTATCCCGTATTGACGCCGGGCAAGAGCAACTCGGTCGCCGCATACACTATTCTCAG
AATGACTTGGTTGAGTACTCACCAGTCACAGAAAAGCATCTTACGGATGGCATGACAGTAAGAGAATTAT
GCAGTGCTGCCATAACCATGAGTGATAACACTGCGGCCAACTTACTTCTGACAACGATCGGAGGACCGAA
GGAGCTAACCGCTTTTTTGCACAACATGGGGGATCATGTAACTCGCCTTGATCGTTGGGAACCGGAGCTG
AATGAAGCCATACCAAACGACGAGCGTGACACCACGATGCCTGTAGCAATGGCAACAACGTTGCGCAAAC
TATTAACTGGCGAACTACTTACTCTAGCTTCCCGGCAACAATTAATAGACTGGATGGAGGCGGATAAAGT
TGCAGGACCACTTCTGCGCTCGGCCCTTCCGGCTGGCTGGTTTATTGCTGATAAATCTGGAGCCGGTGAG
CGTGGGTCTCGCGGTATCATTGCAGCACTGGGGCCAGATGGTAAGCCCTCCCGTATCGTAGTTATCTACA
CGACGGGGAGTCAGGCAACTATGGATGAACGAAATAGACAGATCGCTGAGATAGGTGCCTCACTGATTAA
GCATTGGTAACTGTCAGACCAAGTTTACTCATATATACTTTAGATTGATTTAAAACTTCATTTTTAATTT
AAAAGGATCTAGGTGAAGATCCTTTTTGATAATCTCATGACCAAAATCCCTTAACGTGAGTTTTCGTTCC
ACTGAGCGTCAGACCCCGTAGAAAAGATCAAAGGATCTTCTTGAGATCCTTTTTTTCTGCGCGTAATCTG
CTGCTTGCAAACAAAAAAACCACCGCTACCAGCGGTGGTTTGTTTGCCGGATCAAGAGCTACCAACTCTT
TTTCCGAAGGTAACTGGCTTCAGCAGAGCGCAGATACCAAATACTGTTCTTCTAGTGTAGCCGTAGTTAG
GCCACCACTTCAAGAACTCTGTAGCACCGCCTACATACCTCGCTCTGCTAATCCTGTTACCAGTGGCTGC
TGCCAGTGGCGATAAGTCGTGTCTTACCGGGTTGGACTCAAGACGATAGTTACCGGATAAGGCGCAGCGG
TCGGGCTGAACGGGGGGTTCGTGCACACAGCCCAGCTTGGAGCGAACGACCTACACCGAACTGAGATACC
TACAGCGTGAGCTATGAGAAAGCGCCACGCTTCCCGAAGGGAGAAAGGCGGACAGGTATCCGGTAAGCGG
CAGGGTCGGAACAGGAGAGCGCACGAGGGAGCTTCCAGGGGGAAACGCCTGGTATCTTTATAGTCCTGTC
GGGTTTCGCCACCTCTGACTTGAGCGTCGATTTTTGTGATGCTCGTCAGGGGGGCGGAGCCTATGGAAAA
ACGCCAGCAACGCGGCCTTTTTACGGTTCCTGGCCTTTTGCTGGCCTTTTGCTCACATGTTCTTTCCTGC
GTTATCCCCTGATTCTGTGGATAACCGTATTACCGCCTTTGAGTGAGCTGATACCGCTCGCCGCAGCCGA
ACGACCGAGCGCAGCGAGTCAGTGAGC
Features (pLannotate 1.2.2; 20 found; start..end, strand, type, name):
     15..107     +  CDS            lacI (fragment): lac repressor; lacI; The lac repressor binds to the lac operator to inhibit transcription in E. coli. This inhibition can be relieved by adding lactose or isopropyl-β-D-thiogalactopyranoside (IPTG).
    120..141     +  protein_bind   CAP binding site: CAP binding activates transcription in the presence of cAMP. E. coli catabolite activator protein
    156..186     +  promoter       lac promoter: promoter for the E. coli lac operon
    194..210     +  protein_bind   lac operator: The lac repressor binds to the lac operator to inhibit transcription in E. coli. This inhibition can be relieved by adding lactose or isopropyl-β-D-thiogalactopyranoside (IPTG). lac repressor encoded by lacI
    255..273     +  promoter       T3 promoter: promoter for bacteriophage T3 RNA polymerase
    286..339     +  misc_feature   MCS (fragment): pBluescript multiple cloning site
    343..1053    +  CDS            GFP: Aequoria victoria green fluorescent protein
   1074..1261    +  terminator     ADH1 terminator: S. cerevisiae ADH1; transcription terminator for the S. cerevisiae alcohol dehydrogenase 1 (ADH1) gene
   1261..1315    +  misc_feature   MCS (fragment): pBluescript multiple cloning site
   1324..1342    -  promoter       T7 promoter: promoter for bacteriophage T7 RNA polymerase
   1350..1505    +  CDS            lacZα (fragment): LacZα fragment of β-galactosidase; lacZ fragment
   1509..1937    +  rep_origin     f1 ori (sequence partly withheld): f1 bacteriophage origin of replication; arrow indicates direction of (+) strand synthesis
   1965..2016    -  misc_feature   bom (fragment): basis of mobility region from pBR322
   2095..2898    -  CDS            URA3: orotidine-5'-phosphate decarboxylase, required for uracil biosynthesis; S. cerevisiae URA3; yeast auxotrophic marker, counterselectable with 5-fluoroorotic acid (5-FOA)
   2899..3114    -  promoter       URA3 promoter: S. cerevisiae URA3
   3122..3171    -  misc_feature   bom (fragment): basis of mobility region from pBR322
   3273..3308    -  CDS            rop (fragment): Rop protein, which maintains plasmids at low copy number; rop
   3403..3507    +  promoter       AmpR promoter: bla
   3508..4368    +  CDS            AmpR: β-lactamase; bla; confers resistance to ampicillin, carbenicillin, and related antibiotics
   4539..5127    +  rep_origin     ori: high-copy-number ColE1/pMB1/pBR322/pUC origin of replication
