[The description below was written by a language model from this plasmid's Addgene catalogue record and pLannotate feature annotations shown in this document.]
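Description:
pKP112 (pRS406-GFP-ADH1t) is an empty yeast–E. coli shuttle backbone built on pRS406 and designed for making C-terminal GFP fusion proteins in Saccharomyces cerevisiae. In bacteria it is maintained through a high-copy ColE1/pUC-type origin and selected with ampicillin via the β-lactamase gene; an f1 origin is also present, allowing single-stranded DNA production. For yeast, the plasmid carries the URA3 gene with its own promoter, which complements uracil auxotrophy and can be counterselected with 5-fluoroorotic acid. Neither feature table shows a yeast replication origin or centromere. This fits the pRS406 series being integrating vectors, which are generally linearised and targeted into the genome rather than kept as episomes.

The payload sits within the pBluescript-derived polylinker, which is split into two fragments flanking the cassette. A remaining stretch of cloning sites lies immediately upstream of an Aequorea victoria GFP coding sequence, which is followed by the S. cerevisiae ADH1 transcription terminator. The record lists no promoter for the cassette, so the user is expected to insert, by restriction cloning, a gene of interest together with a suitable promoter (for example its native one), in frame with GFP and lacking a stop codon. The backbone's lac promoter/operator, lacZα fragment and T3 and T7 promoters remain around the polylinker. The depositor sequence (5,306 nt) and the repository's sequencing result (5,295 nt) show the same set and order of features, differing slightly in length and start coordinate. The vector is suited to localisation and expression studies of tagged yeast proteins.
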