Addgene plasmid #106472: pKP112 (pRS406-GFP-ADH1t)
Purpose: (Empty Backbone) Vector for creating C-terminal GFP fusion proteins in yeast.
Depositing lab: Daniel Klionsky. Depositing organization: University of Michigan. Publication: A newly characterized vacuolar serine carboxypeptidase, Atg42/Ybr139w, is required for normal vacuole function and the terminal steps of autophagy in the yeast Saccharomyces cerevisiae. Parzych KR, Ariosa A, Mari M, Klionsky DJ. Mol Biol Cell. 2018 May 1;29(9):1089-1099. doi: 10.1091/mbc.E17-08-0516. Epub 2018 Mar 22. PubMed 29514932.
Backbone
  Vector backbone: pRS406
  Backbone size (bp): 5306
  Vector type: Bacterial Expression, Yeast Expression
  Promoter: None
  Selectable markers: URA3
  Tag / fusion protein: GFP (C terminal on backbone)
Growth in bacteria
  Bacterial resistance: Ampicillin, 100 μg/mL
  Growth temperature: 37°C
  Growth strain: DH5alpha
  Copy number: Unknown
Gene/Insert
  Cloning method: Restriction Enzyme
Terms and licenses: Academic/Nonprofit Terms; Industry Terms: Not Available to Industry
How to cite: pKP112 (pRS406-GFP-ADH1t) was a gift from Daniel Klionsky (Addgene plasmid # 106472 ; http://n2t.net/addgene:106472 ; RRID:Addgene_106472)
